Addgene plasmid #196777: pGG-PIP39
Purpose: Contains WRKY11 promoter
Depositing lab: Marc Somssich. Depositing organization: University of Melbourne. Publication: Resolving spatially distinct phytohormone response zones in Arabidopsis thaliana roots colonized by Fusarium oxysporum. Calabria J, Wang L, Rast-Somssich MI, Chen HW, Watt M, Persson S, Andersen TG, Idnurm A, Somssich M. J Exp Bot. 2025 Jan 17:erae516. doi: 10.1093/jxb/erae516. PubMed 39823275.
Backbone
  Vector backbone: pGGA000
  Total vector size (bp): 4698
  Vector type: GreenGate (GG) Entry Vector
Growth in bacteria
  Bacterial resistance: Ampicillin, 100 μg/mL
  Growth temperature: 37°C
  Growth strain: DH5alpha
  Copy number: High Copy
Gene/Insert
  Gene/Insert name: WRKY DNA-BINDING PROTEIN 11 (alt names: WRKY11; AT4G31550)
  Species: A. thaliana (mustard weed)
  Insert size (bp): 2026
  Mutation: 240 C->G
  Entrez Gene: WRKY11 (a.k.a. AT4G31550, ATWRKY11, F3L17.120, F3L17_120, WRKY DNA-binding protein 11)
Terms and licenses: Academic/Nonprofit Terms; Industry Terms: Not Available to Industry
Depositor comments: Please visit https://doi.org/10.1101/2022.12.20.521292 for bioRxiv preprint.
How to cite: pGG-PIP39 was a gift from Marc Somssich (Addgene plasmid # 196777 ; http://n2t.net/addgene:196777 ; RRID:Addgene_196777)
