[The description below was written by a language model from this plasmid's Addgene catalogue record and pLannotate feature annotations shown in this document.]
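Description:
pGG-PIP39 is a GreenGate entry vector built on the pGGA000 backbone, the module position used in the GreenGate Golden Gate cloning system for promoter parts. It is a small (about 4.7 kb) high-copy E. coli plasmid, propagated through a ColE1/pUC-type origin of replication and selected with ampicillin via the β-lactamase gene and its native promoter. The remaining annotated backbone elements are remnants of a standard cloning vector: a CAP binding site, lac promoter and lac operator, fragments of lacI, lacZα, rop and the pBR322 bom region, and SP6 and T7 phage promoters that flank the cloning position.

The payload is a 2,026 bp fragment of the Arabidopsis thaliana WRKY11 (AT4G31550) locus, described in the record as the WRKY11 promoter. The automated feature table does not annotate it, but the unannotated stretch of roughly 2 kb between the SP6 and T7 promoters matches the stated insert size and is where it presumably lies. The insert carries a recorded C-to-G substitution at position 240; the record does not give the reason. Single-base changes of this kind are often introduced in Golden Gate modules to remove an internal type IIS restriction site, though that is only a possibility here.

As an entry module, the plasmid is not itself a plant expression construct. It supplies the WRKY11 promoter for one-step assembly with other GreenGate modules (tags, coding sequences, terminators, plant resistance cassettes) into a destination vector. The associated publication concerns spatially distinct phytohormone response zones in Arabidopsis roots colonized by Fusarium oxysporum, suggesting the promoter was used to build transcriptional reporters in that context.
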