Features (pLannotate 1.2.2; 12 found; start..end, strand, type, name):
     96..200     +  promoter       AmpR promoter: bla
    201..1061    +  CDS            AmpR: β-lactamase; bla; confers resistance to ampicillin, carbenicillin, and related antibiotics
   1232..1820    +  rep_origin     ori: high-copy-number ColE1/pMB1/pBR322/pUC origin of replication
   2003..2095    +  CDS            lacI (fragment): lac repressor; lacI; The lac repressor binds to the lac operator to inhibit transcription in E. coli. This inhibition can be relieved by adding lactose or isopropyl-β-D-thiogalactopyranoside (IPTG).
   2108..2129    +  protein_bind   CAP binding site: CAP binding activates transcription in the presence of cAMP. E. coli catabolite activator protein
   2144..2174    +  promoter       lac promoter: promoter for the E. coli lac operon
   2182..2198    +  protein_bind   lac operator: The lac repressor binds to the lac operator to inhibit transcription in E. coli. This inhibition can be relieved by adding lactose or isopropyl-β-D-thiogalactopyranoside (IPTG). lac repressor encoded by lacI
   2212..2230    +  promoter       SP6 promoter: promoter for bacteriophage SP6 RNA polymerase
   4284..4302    -  promoter       T7 promoter: promoter for bacteriophage T7 RNA polymerase
   4304..4456    +  CDS            lacZα (fragment): LacZα fragment of β-galactosidase; lacZ fragment
   4462..4561    -  misc_feature   bom (fragment): basis of mobility region from pBR322
   4663..1       -  CDS            rop (fragment) (across the origin): Rop protein, which maintains plasmids at low copy number; rop
>Addgene plasmid #196777 | pGG-PIP39 | addgene full sequence | sequence record 396365 | Addgene NGS Result
GACGAAAGGGCCTCGTGATACGCCTATTTTTATAGGTTAATGTCATGATAATAATGGTTTCTTAGACGTC
AGGTGGCACTTTTCGGGGAAATGTGCGCGGAACCCCTATTTGTTTATTTTTCTAAATACATTCAAATATG
TATCCGCTCATGAGACAATAACCCTGATAAATGCTTCAATAATATTGAAAAAGGAAGAGTATGAGTATTC
AACATTTCCGTGTCGCCCTTATTCCCTTTTTTGCGGCATTTTGCCTTCCTGTTTTTGCTCACCCAGAAAC
GCTGGTGAAAGTAAAAGATGCTGAAGATCAGTTGGGTGCACGAGTGGGTTACATCGAACTGGATCTCAAC
AGCGGTAAGATCCTTGAGAGTTTTCGCCCCGAAGAACGTTTTCCAATGATGAGCACTTTTAAAGTTCTGC
TATGTGGCGCGGTATTATCCCGTATTGACGCCGGGCAAGAGCAACTCGGTCGCCGCATACACTATTCTCA
GAATGACTTGGTTGAGTACTCACCAGTCACAGAAAAGCATCTTACGGATGGCATGACAGTAAGAGAATTA
TGCAGTGCTGCCATAACCATGAGTGATAACACTGCGGCCAACTTACTTCTGACAACGATCGGAGGACCGA
AGGAGCTAACCGCTTTTTTGCACAACATGGGGGATCATGTAACTCGCCTTGATCGTTGGGAACCGGAGCT
GAATGAAGCCATACCAAACGACGAGCGTGACACCACGATGCCTGTAGCAATGGCAACAACGTTGCGCAAA
CTATTAACTGGCGAACTACTTACTCTAGCTTCCCGGCAACAATTAATAGACTGGATGGAGGCGGATAAAG
TTGCAGGACCACTTCTGCGCTCGGCCCTTCCGGCTGGCTGGTTTATTGCTGATAAATCTGGAGCCGGTGA
GCGTGGCTCTCGAGGTATCATTGCAGCACTGGGGCCAGATGGTAAGCCCTCCCGTATCGTAGTTATCTAC
ACGACGGGGAGTCAGGCAACTATGGATGAACGAAATAGACAGATCGCTGAGATAGGTGCCTCACTGATTA
AGCATTGGTAACTGTCAGACCAAGTTTACTCATATATACTTTAGATTGATTTAAAACTTCATTTTTAATT
TAAAAGGATCTAGGTGAAGATCCTTTTTGATAATCTCATGACCAAAATCCCTTAACGTGAGTTTTCGTTC
CACTGAGCGTCAGACCCCGTAGAAAAGATCAAAGGATCTTCTTGAGATCCTTTTTTTCTGCGCGTAATCT
GCTGCTTGCAAACAAAAAAACCACCGCTACCAGCGGTGGTTTGTTTGCCGGATCAAGAGCTACCAACTCT
TTTTCCGAAGGTAACTGGCTTCAGCAGAGCGCAGATACCAAATACTGTTCTTCTAGTGTAGCCGTAGTTA
GGCCACCACTTCAAGAACTCTGTAGCACCGCCTACATACCTCGCTCTGCTAATCCTGTTACCAGTGGCTG
CTGCCAGTGGCGATAAGTCGTGTCTTACCGGGTTGGACTCAAGACGATAGTTACCGGATAAGGCGCAGCG
GTCGGGCTGAACGGGGGGTTCGTGCACACAGCCCAGCTTGGAGCGAACGACCTACACCGAACTGAGATAC
CTACAGCGTGAGCTATGAGAAAGCGCCACGCTTCCCGAAGGGAGAAAGGCGGACAGGTATCCGGTAAGCG
GCAGGGTCGGAACAGGAGAGCGCACGAGGGAGCTTCCAGGGGGAAACGCCTGGTATCTTTATAGTCCTGT
CGGGTTTCGCCACCTCTGACTTGAGCGTCGATTTTTGTGATGCTCGTCAGGGGGGCGGAGCCTATGGAAA
AACGCCAGCAACGCGGCCTTTTTACGGTTCCTGGCCTTTTGCTGGCCTTTTGCTCACATGTTCTTTCCTG
CGTTATCCCCTGATTCTGTGGATAACCGTATTACCGCCTTTGAGTGAGCTGATACCGCTCGCCGCAGCCG
AACGACCGAGCGCAGCGAGTCAGTGAGCGAGGAAGCGGAAGAGCGCCCAATACGCAAACCGCCTCTCCCC
GCGCGTTGGCCGATTCATTAATGCAGCTGGCACGACAGGTTTCCCGACTGGAAAGCGGGCAGTGAGCGCA
ACGCAATTAATGTGAGTTAGCTCACTCATTAGGCACCCCAGGCTTTACACTTTATGCTTCCGGCTCGTAT
GTTGTGTGGAATTGTGAGCGGATAACAATTTCACACGAGCTATTTAGGTGACACTATAGAAGTGAAGCTT
GGTCTCAACCTTAGTTCCAAAACCGCATTGACATGTTAGTTTTTTCTCTTACAAATATATATTTGTTATC
TTATTCTAATGTTAACCAAACAAATATTGATCGGGAAGAAAAAGAGATGCTCAGAAATATTATAACACAA
TGAGTGATTGAGACATAGAAAAAAGGATGATCATTGAGATTTTGTAACTATGTAGATAATATAGACGTGC
ACGACAATAATAATACAACTCGGTCGATCGGGTCAACTACCCCATGTTATAATTTAATCGTTGACATAAG
AAACTGTTTTAAATAACAACAATCCATGGTTTCTTCCCCACCCATATATAGCCATAAAACACGTTACATG
AACACTCAACACGTTCTATTTTCATTTTTTATTTTGTTAATAATTTAAGAATTTTAAGCTGAAGTCCAGA
TTAATTTCCAAAACATAGAGAGACAATATAATTATTGCCAGCTAAGATAATCACAATTACTGAATACGAT
TAAAATCCAAGTTGGAAGATTTTATTTTTGTAACCAATGGACTAGTATCCAAGATAATGTTGATACATAC
GAGTACATTTTATGTCACTATATACAATTTCCGATATTTTTTATTTTTCAATCATTCGTTAATAAAAATT
CTACAAACAAAAATAATTCATCAAAACACTAAATAAATTTTTTTTCCCTTTTTCTCAATTTTATGCCTTG
CCTAATTTCTGTTCCATTCATTTTTGAAACAATTTCAATAGTGGAACATGATAACAAAAGTCGACACGTG
ACAAGAACTTAATAGCTGGCTGGAGATTTTAATAGGCTCATAAAATCATAAAAACATAGTCAACACTTGT
ATCCACAGATCCACCGTTGGATTGACCTTTCGAAAATCCAGTGGTTCATATAAGAGTTAATGGGACCACC
CGGTTACCGAGGTCGTCAAATAGCTTTATGTTCAAAGAAATAATCGTAAATTCGTTATTTTTTATTTTCT
TACAATAATTTAGTAGCACTACTACTTTAACATTTTAAATAGTCAGCTTTTCACCTTCCTTTGTCGTATT
GATGAATCGCTGTTCTAGTGGACTTTTAAAATCATTAGTCAAACCATTACTGCTATTTTAATTATAATGA
CTATTATTATTTGTTGTTTTCACAATATGTGTAGAATACTTAGGTGAATTTGAGGTTAATAAAGTTTCCA
AGTGAAGACTGTTTCTAAAATGAAAACTTCTTGTTGTAAATAAGTAAACAGTCAAATTTTATCAATAGAA
AAAGACAAAAAAGAAGTAAAAGTCCGGCGCCAAATATTTATTGGTTATGGAAACCCCTTAACTTAGTCTT
GAATTAGTTAATCGTAAATCTAGTTGACAAATATTAAAGTCCGTAGAATTTGAAAGAATACAGAAGATTC
AAATTGGGACAAACATAATATATAATTAAAGCTTTATAAAAGTCAAATGTATCCATTATTATTATTTTGG
GATTAATCAATCATCTCTGTCTCTCGTTGACAACTCTTCCTTCTCTTGCCTCAACCAAATTCCAGCTGGC
CCTCTTTCTCCATTGTGTGTGAATGAATCATTGACATTATTTTTACTTACTTTGGTCATGCAAACTTCTT
TCTACACCTTTTGCTTAAGCTAAGTTGAATGATTTTTGTTAAGAGTGTTGTTATTTAGAGAAAATTCTGT
CCATCCATTATCTTTTTGGGTTGAAAAATATCTTGAATTTGAAGTAACGATAAAATTCGGATGCCAGGGG
TGGGTCCCAGTAACCTCGAACTTTGAGGAGACGAAACTGTTGATTGCTTTATTCCGTGGAAATCCTCAAC
TCAATCACAGCCGTTGGATCAAAACCTCCTTCCCGGTTTGACTAAAAAATCACCAAAAATCTGACCCGGT
CACCTCCTCTTTTCCCCATATATCACGCATCCTTCTTCTTCTCTCTTCTCCATCACAACCATTTCTCTCT
CTCGTCTTCGTCTTCTTCTTCTTCAACGTTCCTCTCCAAAATCCTCAGACCAAGAAATCATCAACATGAG
ACCGAATTCTCGCCCTATAGTGAGTCGTATTACCTGGCCGTCGTTTTACAACGTCGTGACTGGGAAAACC
CTGGCGTTACCCAACTTAATCGCCTTGCAGCACATCCCCCTTTCGCCAGCTGGCGTAATAGCGAAGAGGC
CCGCACCGATCGCCCTTCCCAACAGTTGCGCAGCCTGAATGGCGAATGGCGCCTGATGCGGTATTTTCTC
CTTACGCATCTGTGCGGTATTTCACACCGCATATGGTGCACTCTCAGTACAATCTGCTCTGATGCCGCAT
AGTTAAGCCAGCCCCGACACCCGCCAACACCCGCTGACGCGCCCTGACGGGCTTGTCTGCTCCCGGCATC
CGCTTACAGACAAGCTGTGACCGTCTCCGGGAGCTGCATGTGTCAGAGGTTTTCACCGTCATCACCGAAA
CGCGCGA
